Addgene plasmid #160278: pLEX307-SARS-CoV-2-3CL
Purpose: Allows for constituitive mammalian expression of the SARS-CoV-2 3CL protease via transfection or lentivirus
Depositing lab: Alejandro Chavez. Depositing organization: Columbia University. Publication: Inhibitors of Coronavirus 3CL Proteases Protect Cells from Protease-Mediated Cytotoxicity. Resnick SJ, Iketani S, Hong SJ, Zask A, Liu H, Kim S, Melore S, Lin FY, Nair MS, Huang Y, Lee S, Tay NES, Rovis T, Yang HW, Xing L, Stockwell BR, Ho DD, Chavez A. J Virol. 2021 Jun 24;95(14):e0237420. doi: 10.1128/JVI.02374-20. Epub 2021 Jun 24. PubMed 33910954.
Backbone
  Vector backbone: pLEX_307
  Vector type: Mammalian Expression, Lentiviral
  Selectable markers: Puromycin
Growth in bacteria
  Bacterial resistance: Ampicillin, 100 μg/mL
  Growth temperature: 30°C
  Growth strain: NEB Stable ; NEB 10Beta
  Copy number: High Copy
Gene/Insert
  Gene/Insert name: 3CL Protease
  Species: SARS-CoV-2
  Insert size (bp): 924
  Promoter: EF1a
  Cloning method: Gateway Cloning
  Sequencing primers: 5′ Unknown
Terms and licenses: Academic/Nonprofit Terms; Industry Terms: Not Available to Industry
Depositor comments: This plasmid is stored and distributed in NEB Stable. It can also be used to transform NEB 10Beta. The authors have noticed that there are high rates of recombination in these generated vectors. All users are advised to sequence the vectors and run them on a gel to ensure they show the expected full length insert and plasmid size. In cases where recombination has occurred it is typically between the viral LTR elements in the vector although recombination between the gateway cloning sites has also been observed. Please visit https://doi.org/10.1101/2020.08.29.272864 for bioRxiv preprint.
How to cite: pLEX307-SARS-CoV-2-3CL was a gift from Alejandro Chavez (Addgene plasmid # 160278 ; http://n2t.net/addgene:160278 ; RRID:Addgene_160278)
