[The description below was written by a language model from this plasmid's Addgene catalogue record and pLannotate feature annotations shown in this document.]
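Description:
pLEX307-SARS-CoV-2-3CL is a lentiviral mammalian expression plasmid built on the pLEX_307 backbone, designed for constitutive expression of the SARS-CoV-2 3CL protease either by direct transfection or after packaging into lentivirus. In bacteria it is maintained through a high-copy ColE1/pUC-type origin and selected with ampicillin via β-lactamase. An f1 origin and remnants of a lac/lacZα cloning region are also present. The depositor notes that these vectors recombine at a high rate, usually between the viral LTRs and sometimes between the Gateway sites. The plasmid is therefore kept in recombination-tolerant strains, and users are advised to confirm insert and plasmid size.

The viral portion has a third-generation, self-inactivating layout. An RSV promoter fused to a truncated HIV-1 5' LTR drives genomic RNA production in packaging cells. It is followed by the Ψ packaging signal with a gag fragment, the RRE for Rev-dependent nuclear export, and a cPPT/CTS. A WPRE enhances transcript expression, and a ΔU3 3' LTR with a downstream SV40 polyadenylation signal closes the genome.

Two cassettes sit between the LTRs. An SV40 promoter drives puromycin N-acetyltransferase for selection of transduced or transfected cells. The human EF-1α promoter drives the roughly 0.9 kb 3CL coding sequence, which was inserted by Gateway recombination and is flanked by attB1 and attB2. The automated annotation labels this insert as a fragment of the SARS-CoV-2 replicase polyprotein 1a, which is consistent with 3CL being excised from that polyprotein, although the attached functional note refers to a different nonstructural protein. A V5 epitope tag lies just downstream of attB2, but the record does not state whether it is fused in frame. The associated work used protease expression in mammalian cells to study protease-mediated cytotoxicity and its rescue by inhibitors.
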