Features (pLannotate 1.2.2; 33 found; start..end, strand, type, name):
    201..789     -  rep_origin     ori: high-copy-number ColE1/pMB1/pBR322/pUC origin of replication
    960..1820    -  CDS            AmpR: β-lactamase; bla; confers resistance to ampicillin, carbenicillin, and related antibiotics
   1821..1925    -  promoter       AmpR promoter: bla
   1978..2406    -  rep_origin     f1 ori (sequence partly withheld): f1 bacteriophage origin of replication; arrow indicates direction of (+) strand synthesis
   2411..2566    -  CDS            lacZα (fragment): LacZα fragment of β-galactosidase; lacZ fragment
   2574..2592    +  promoter       T7 promoter: promoter for bacteriophage T7 RNA polymerase
   2613..2748    -  rep_origin     SV40 ori: SV40 origin of replication
   2788..2909    -  polyA_signal   SV40 poly(A) signal: SV40 polyadenylation signal
   2987..3220    -  LTR            3' LTR (ΔU3): self-inactivating 3' long terminal repeat (LTR) from HIV-1
   3222..3241    -  misc_feature   cPPT/CTS (fragment): central polypurine tract and central termination sequence of HIV-1
   3292..3880    -  misc_feature   WPRE: woodchuck hepatitis virus posttranscriptional regulatory element
   3931..3972    -  CDS            V5 tag: epitope tag from simian virus 5
   3980..4004    +  protein_bind   attB2: mutant version of attB; recombination site for the Gateway® BP reaction BP Clonase™
   4009..4926    -  CDS            R1A_SARS2 (fragment) (sequence withheld): Experimental evidence at protein level: Swiss-Prot protein existence level 1. [Non-structural protein 10]: Plays a pivotal role in viral transcription by stimulating both nsp14 3'-5' exoribonuclease and nsp16 2'-O-methyltransferase activities. Therefore plays an essential role in viral mRNAs cap methylation. From Severe acute respiratory syndrome coronavirus 2 (2019-nCoV) (SARS-CoV-2).
   4935..4959    -  protein_bind   attB1: mutant version of attB; recombination site for the Gateway® BP reaction BP Clonase™
   4979..6157    -  promoter       EF-1α promoter: strong constitutive promoter for human elongation factor EF-1α
   6164..6230    -  CDS            small t antigen (fragment): SV40 (simian virus 40) small t antigen
   6295..6412    -  misc_feature   cPPT/CTS: central polypurine tract and central termination sequence of HIV-1
   6461..7057    -  CDS            PuroR (fragment): puromycin N-acetyltransferase; pac from Streptomyces; confers resistance to puromycin
   7103..7238    -  rep_origin     SV40 ori: SV40 origin of replication
   7262..7333    -  promoter       SV40 promoter (fragment): SV40 enhancer and early promoter
   7334..7357    -  promoter       SV40 promoter (fragment): SV40 early promoter
   7364..7390    -  CDS            Rev (fragment): human immunodeficiency virus 1 (HIV-1) Rev protein; rev; enhances nuclear export of unspliced and incompletely spliced viral mRNAs
   7767..8000    -  misc_feature   RRE: The Rev response element (RRE) of HIV-1 allows for Rev-dependent mRNA export from the nucleus to the cytoplasm.
   8146..8509    -  CDS            HIV-1 gag (fragment): gag protein from human immunodeficiency virus 1; gag
   8493..8618    -  misc_feature   HIV-1 Ψ: packaging signal of human immunodeficiency virus type 1
   8665..8845    -  LTR            5' LTR (truncated): truncated 5' long terminal repeat (LTR) from HIV-1
   8846..9072    -  promoter       RSV promoter: Rous sarcoma virus enhancer/promoter
   9100..9118    -  promoter       T3 promoter: promoter for bacteriophage T3 RNA polymerase
   9163..9179    -  protein_bind   lac operator: The lac repressor binds to the lac operator to inhibit transcription in E. coli. This inhibition can be relieved by adding lactose or isopropyl-β-D-thiogalactopyranoside (IPTG). lac repressor encoded by lacI
   9187..9217    -  promoter       lac promoter: promoter for the E. coli lac operon
   9232..9253    -  protein_bind   CAP binding site: CAP binding activates transcription in the presence of cAMP. E. coli catabolite activator protein
   9266..18      -  CDS            lacI (fragment) (across the origin): lac repressor; lacI; The lac repressor binds to the lac operator to inhibit transcription in E. coli. This inhibition can be relieved by adding lactose or isopropyl-β-D-thiogalactopyranoside (IPTG).
>Addgene plasmid #160278 | pLEX307-SARS-CoV-2-3CL | addgene full sequence | sequence record 343102 | Addgene NGS Result
GGTTTGCGTATTGGGCGCTCTTCCGCTTCCTCGCTCACTGACTCGCTGCGCTCGGTCGTTCGGCTGCGGC
GAGCGGTATCAGCTCACTCAAAGGCGGTAATACGGTTATCCACAGAATCAGGGGATAACGCAGGAAAGAA
CATGTGAGCAAAAGGCCAGCAAAAGGCCAGGAACCGTAAAAAGGCCGCGTTGCTGGCGTTTTTCCATAGG
CTCCGCCCCCCTGACGAGCATCACAAAAATCGACGCTCAAGTCAGAGGTGGCGAAACCCGACAGGACTAT
AAAGATACCAGGCGTTTCCCCCTGGAAGCTCCCTCGTGCGCTCTCCTGTTCCGACCCTGCCGCTTACCGG
ATACCTGTCCGCCTTTCTCCCTTCGGGAAGCGTGGCGCTTTCTCATAGCTCACGCTGTAGGTATCTCAGT
TCGGTGTAGGTCGTTCGCTCCAAGCTGGGCTGTGTGCACGAACCCCCCGTTCAGCCCGACCGCTGCGCCT
TATCCGGTAACTATCGTCTTGAGTCCAACCCGGTAAGACACGACTTATCGCCACTGGCAGCAGCCACTGG
TAACAGGATTAGCAGAGCGAGGTATGTAGGCGGTGCTACAGAGTTCTTGAAGTGGTGGCCTAACTACGGC
TACACTAGAAGAACAGTATTTGGTATCTGCGCTCTGCTGAAGCCAGTTACCTTCGGAAAAAGAGTTGGTA
GCTCTTGATCCGGCAAACAAACCACCGCTGGTAGCGGTGGTTTTTTTGTTTGCAAGCAGCAGATTACGCG
CAGAAAAAAAGGATCTCAAGAAGATCCTTTGATCTTTTCTACGGGGTCTGACGCTCAGTGGAACGAAAAC
TCACGTTAAGGGATTTTGGTCATGAGATTATCAAAAAGGATCTTCACCTAGATCCTTTTAAATTAAAAAT
GAAGTTTTAAATCAATCTAAAGTATATATGAGTAAACTTGGTCTGACAGTTACCAATGCTTAATCAGTGA
GGCACCTATCTCAGCGATCTGTCTATTTCGTTCATCCATAGTTGCCTGACTCCCCGTCGTGTAGATAACT
ACGATACGGGAGGGCTTACCATCTGGCCCCAGTGCTGCAATGATACCGCGAGACCCACGCTCACCGGCTC
CAGATTTATCAGCAATAAACCAGCCAGCCGGAAGGGCCGAGCGCAGAAGTGGTCCTGCAACTTTATCCGC
CTCCATCCAGTCTATTAATTGTTGCCGGGAAGCTAGAGTAAGTAGTTCGCCAGTTAATAGTTTGCGCAAC
GTTGTTGCCATTGCTACAGGCATCGTGGTGTCACGCTCGTCGTTTGGTATGGCTTCATTCAGCTCCGGTT
CCCAACGATCAAGGCGAGTTACATGATCCCCCATGTTGTGCAAAAAAGCGGTTAGCTCCTTCGGTCCTCC
GATCGTTGTCAGAAGTAAGTTGGCCGCAGTGTTATCACTCATGGTTATGGCAGCACTGCATAATTCTCTT
ACTGTCATGCCATCCGTAAGATGCTTTTCTGTGACTGGTGAGTACTCAACCAAGTCATTCTGAGAATAGT
GTATGCGGCGACCGAGTTGCTCTTGCCCGGCGTCAATACGGGATAATACCGCGCCACATAGCAGAACTTT
AAAAGTGCTCATCATTGGAAAACGTTCTTCGGGGCGAAAACTCTCAAGGATCTTACCGCTGTTGAGATCC
AGTTCGATGTAACCCACTCGTGCACCCAACTGATCTTCAGCATCTTTTACTTTCACCAGCGTTTCTGGGT
GAGCAAAAACAGGAAGGCAAAATGCCGCAAAAAAGGGAATAAGGGCGACACGGAAATGTTGAATACTCAT
ACTCTTCCTTTTTCAATATTATTGAAGCATTTATCAGGGTTATTGTCTCATGAGCGGATACATATTTGAA
TGTATTTAGAAAAATAAACAAATAGGGGTTCCGCGCACATTTCCCCGAAAAGTGCCACCTAAATTGTAAG
CGTTAATATTTTGTTAAAATTCGCGTTAAATTTTTGTTAAATCAGCTCATTTTTTAACCAATAGGCCGAA
ATCGGCAAAATCCCTTATAAATCAAAAGAATAGACCGAGATAGGGT
[37 nt withheld, positions 2077-2113]
AAAGAACGTGGACTCCAACGTCAAAGG
[49 nt withheld, positions 2141-2189]
T
[91 nt withheld, positions 2191-2281]
G
[124 nt withheld, positions 2283-2406]
CCCATTCGCCATTCAGGCTGCGCAACTGTTGGGAAGGGCGATCGGTGCGGGCCTCTTCGCTATTACGCCA
GCTGGCGAAAGGGGGATGTGCTGCAAGGCGATTAAGTTGGGTAACGCCAGGGTTTTCCCAGTCACGACGT
TGTAAAACGACGGCCAGTGAGCGCGCGTAATACGACTCACTATAGGGCGAATTGGGTACGTCCCTAGGCC
TCCAAAAAAGCCTCCTCACTACTTCTGGAATAGCTCAGAGGCCGAGGCGGCCTCGGCCTCTGCATAAATA
AAAAAAATTAGTCAGCCATGGGGCGGAGAATGGGCGGAACTGGGCGGAGTTAGGGGCGGGATGGGCGGAG
TTAGGGGCGGGATAGCTAGAGCCAGACATGATAAGATACATTGATGAGTTTGGACAAACCACAACTAGAA
TGCAGTGAAAAAAATGCTTTATTTGTGAAATTTGTGATGCTATTGCTTTATTTGTAACCATTATAAGCTG
CAATAAACAAGTTCCTCTCACTCTCTGATATTCATTTCTTTGCAAGTTATAAATACTGAATAATAAGATG
ACATGAACTACTATACGTACTGCTAGAGATTTTCCACACTGACTAAAAGGGTCTGAGGGATCTCTAGTTA
CCAGAGTCACACAACAGACGGGCACACACTACTTGAAGCACTCAAGGCAAGCTTTATTGAGGCTTAAGCA
GTGGGTTCCCTAGTTAGCCAGAGAGCTCCCAGGCTCAGATCTGGTCTAACCAGAGAGACCCAGTACAAGC
AAAAAGCAGATCTTGTCTTCGTTGGGAGTGAATTAGCCCTTCCAGTCCCCCCTTTTCTTTTAAAAAGTGG
CTAAGATCTACAGCTGCCTTGTAAGTCATTGGTCTTAAAGTCGACGCGGGGAGGCGGCCCAAAGGGAGAT
CCGACTCGTCTGAGGGCGAAGGCGAAGACGCGGAAGAGGCCGCAGAGCCGGCAGCAGGCCGCGGGAAGGA
AGGTCCGCTGGATTGAGGGCCGAAGGGACGTAGCAGAAGGACGTCCCGCGCAGAATCCAGGTGGCAACAC
AGGCGAGCAGCCAAGGAAAGGACGATGATTTCCCCGACAACACCACGGAATTGTCAGTGCCCAACAGCCG
AGCCCCTGTCCAGCAGCGGGCAAGGCAGGCGGCGATGAGTTCCGCCGTGGCAATAGGGAGGGGGAAAGCG
AAAGTCCCGGAAAGGAGCTGACAGGTGGTGGCAATGCCCCAACCAGTGGGGGTTGCGTCAGCAAACACAG
TGCACACCACGCCACGTTGCCTGACAACGGGCCACAACTCCTCATAAAGAGACAGCAACCAGGATTTATA
CAAGGAGGAGAAAATGAAAGCCATACGGGAAGCAATAGCATGATACAAAGGCATTAAAGCAGCGTATCCA
CATAGCGTAAAAGGAGCAACATAGTTAAGAATACCAGTCAATCTTTCACAAATTTTGTAATCCAGAGGTT
GATTGTCGACTTAACGCGTTGATTGTCGACTTAACCGGTACTAGTTCATTACTACGTAGAATCGAGACCG
AGGAGAGGGTTAGGGATAGGCTTACCGATATCAACCACTTTGTACAAGAAAGCTGGGTTTTA
[918 nt withheld, positions 4009-4926]
CATTTTGTAGCCTGCTTTTTTGTACAAACTTGTTGATCAATCGATGCTAGCCTCACGACACCTGAAATGG
AAGAAAAAAACTTTGAACCACTGTCTGAGGCTTGAGAATGAACCAAGATCCAAACTCAAAAAGGGCAAAT
TCCAAGGAGAATTACATCAAGTGCCAAGCTGGCCTAACTTCAGTCTCCACCCACTCAGTGTGGGGAAACT
CCATCGCATAAAACCCCTCCCCCCAACCTAAAGACGACGTACTCCAAAAGCTCGAGAACTAATCGAGGTG
CCTGGACGGCGCCCGGTACTCCGTGGAGTCACATGAAGCGACGGCTGAGGACGGAAAGGCCCTTTTCCTT
TGTGTGGGTGACTCACCCGCCCGCTCTCCCGAGCGCCGCGTCCTCCATTTTGAGCTCCCTGCAGCAGGGC
CGGGAAGCGGCCATCTTTCCGCTCACGCAACTGGTGCCGACCGGGCCAGCCTTGCCGCCCAGGGCGGGGC
GATACACGGCGGCGCGAGGCCAGGCACCAGAGCAGGCCGGCCAGCTTGAGACTACCCCCGTCCGATTCTC
GGTGGCCGCGCTCGCAGGCCCCGCCTCGCCGAACATGTGCGCTGGGACGCACGGGCCCCGTCGCCGCCCG
CGGCCCCAAAAACCGAAATACCAGTGTGCAGATCTTGGCCCGCATTTACAAGACTATCTTGCCAGAAAAA
AAGCGTCGCAGCAGGTCATCAAAAATTTTAAATGGCTAGAGACTTATCGAAAGCAGCGAGACAGGCGCGA
AGGTGCCACCAGATTCGCACGCGGCGGCCCCAGCGCCCAGGCCAGGCCTCAACTCAAGCACGAGGCGAAG
GGGCTCCTTAAGCGCAAGGCCTCGAACTCTCCCACCCACTTCCAACCCGAAGCTCGGGATCAAGAATCAC
GTACTGCAGCCAGGTGGAAGTAATTCAAGGCACGCAAGGGCCATAACCCGTAAAGAGGCCAGGCCCGCGG
GAACCACACACGGCACTTACCTGTGTTCTGGCGGCAAACCCGTTGCGAAAAAGAACGTTCACGGCGACTA
CTGCACTTATATACGGTTCTCCCCCACCCTCGGGAAAAAGGCGGAGCCAGTACACGACATCACTTTCCCA
GTTTACCCCGCGCCACCTTCTCTAGGCACCGGTTCAATTGCCGACCCCTCCCCCCAACTTCTCGGGGACT
GTGGGCGATGTGCGCTCTGCCCACTGACGGGCACCGGAGCCAATTCCCACTCCTTTCAAGACCTAGAAGG
TCCATTAGCTGCAAAGATTCCTCTCTGTTTAAAACTTTATCCATCTTTGCACCTGCAGGCCTCGAGCCGG
CGCCAAAGTGGATCTCTGCTGTCCCTGTAATAAACCCGAAAATTTTGAATTTTTGTAATTTGTTTTTGTA
ATTCTTTAGTTTGTATGTCTGTTGCTATTATGTCTACTATTCTTTCCCCTGCACTGTACCCCCCAATCCC
CCCTTTTCTTTTAAAATTGTGGATGAATACTGCCATTTGTCTCAAGATCTAGAATTCGTTAACTGGCACC
GGGCTTGCGGGTCATGCACCAGGTGCGCGGTCCTTCGGGCACCTCGACGTCGGCGGTGACGGTGAAGCCG
AGCCGCTCGTAGAAGGGGAGGTTGCGGGGCGCGGAGGTCTCCAGGAAGGCGGGCACCCCGGCGCGCTCGG
CCGCCTCCACTCCGGGGAGCACGACGGCGCTGCCCAGACCCTTGCCCTGGTGGTCGGGCGAGACGCCGAC
GGTGGCCAGGAACCACGCGGGCTCCTTGGGCCGGTGCGGCGCCAGGAGGCCTTCCATCTGTTGCTGCGCG
GCCAGCCGGGAACCGCTCAACTCGGCCATGCGCGGGCCGATCTCGGCGAACACCGCCCCCGCTTCGACGC
TCTCCGGCGTGGTCCAGACCGCCACGGCGGCGCCGTCGTCCGCGACCCACACCTTGCCGATGTCGAGCCC
GACGCGCGTGAGGAAGAGTTCTTGCAGCTCGGTGACCCGCTCGATGTGGCGGTCCGGATCGACGGTGTGG
CGCGTGGCGGGGTAGTCGGCGAACGCGGCGGCGAGGGTGCGTACGGCCCTGGGGACGTCGTCGCGGGTGG
CGAGGCGCACCGTGGGCTTGTACTCGGTCATGGTAAGCTCCGGTGGTACCTCTAGAAAGCTTTTTGCAAA
AGCCTAGGCCTCCAAAAAAGCCTCCTCACTACTTCTGGAATAGCTCAGAGGCCGAGGCGGCCTCGGCCTC
TGCATAAATAAAAAAAATTAGTCAGCCATGGGGCGGAGAATGGGCGGAACTGGGCGGAGTTAGGGGCGGG
ATGGGCGGAGTTAGGGGCGGGACTATGGTTGCTGACTAATTGAGACGCATGCTTTGCATACTTCTGCCTG
CTGGGGAGCCTGGGGACTTTCCACACCTGGTTGCTGACTAATTGAGATGCAATGCATGGGTCCCCTCGGG
GTTGGGAGGTGGGTCTGAAACGATAATGGTGAATATCCCTGCCTAACTCTATTCACTATAGAAAGTACAG
CAAAAACTATTCTTAAACCTACCAAGCCTCCTACTATCATTATGAATAATTTTATATACCACAGCCAATT
TGTTATGTTAAACCAATTCCACAAACTTGCCCATTTATCTAATTCCAATAATTCTTGTTCATTCTTTTCT
TGCTGGTTTTGCGATTCTTCAATTAAGGAGTGTATTAAGCTTGTGTAATTGTTAATTTCTCTGTCCCACT
CCATCCAGGTCGTGTGATTCCAAATCTGTTCCAGAGATTTATTACTCCAACTAGCATTCCAAGGCACAGC
AGTGGTGCAAATGAGTTTTCCAGAGCAACCCCAAATCCCCAGGAGCTGTTGATCCTTTAGGTATCTTTCC
ACAGCCAGGATTCTTGCCTGGAGCTGCTTGATGCCCCAGACTGTGAGTTGCAACAGATGCTGTTGCGCCT
CAATAGCCCTCAGCAAATTGTTCTGCTGCTGCACTATACCAGACAATAATTGTCTGGCCTGTACCGTCAG
CGTCATTGACGCTGCGCCCATAGTGCTTCCTGCTGCTCCCAAGAACCCAAGGAACAAAGCTCCTATTCCC
ACTGCTCTTTTTTCTCTCTGCACCACTCTTCTCTTTGCCTTGGTGGGTGCTACTCCTAATGGTTCAATTT
TTACTACTTTATATTTATATAATTCACTTCTCCAATTGTCCCTCATATCTCCTCCTCCAGGTCTGAAGAT
CAGCGGCCGCTTGCTGTGCGGTGGTCTTACTTTTGTTTTGCTCTTCCTCTATCTTGTCTAAAGCTTCCTT
GGTGTCTTTTATCTCTATCCTTTGATGCACACAATAGAGGGTTGCTACTGTATTATATAATGATCTAAGT
TCTTCTGATCCTGTCTGAAGGGATGGTTGTAGCTGTCCCAGTATTTGTCTACAGCCTTCTGATGTTTCTA
ACAGGCCAGGATTAACTGCGAATCGTTCTAGCTCCCTGCTTGCCCATACTATATGTTTTAATTTATATTT
TTTCTTTCCCCCTGGCCTTAACCGAATTTTTTCCCATCGCGATCTAATTCTCCCCCGCTTAATACTGACG
CTCTCGCACCCATCTCTCTCCTTCTAGCCTCCGCTAGTCAAAATTTTTGGCGTACTCACCAGTCGCCGCC
CCTCGCCTCTTGCCGTGCGCGCTTCAGCAAGCCGAGTCCTGCGTCGAGAGAGCTCCTCTGGTTTCCCTTT
CGCTTTCAAGTCCCTGTTCGGGCGCCACTGCTAGAGATTTTCCACACTGACTAAAAGGGTCTGAGGGATC
TCTAGTTACCAGAGTCACACAACAGACGGGCACACACTACTTGAAGCACTCAAGGCAAGCTTTATTGAGG
CTTAAGCAGTGGGTTCCCTAGTTAGCCAGAGAGCTCCCAGGCTCAGATCTGGTCTAACCAGAGAGACCCG
TTTATGTATCGAGCTAGGCACTTAAATACAATATCTCTGCAATGCGGCAATTCAGTGGTTCGTCCAATCC
ATGTCAGACCCGTCTGTTGCCTTCCTAATAAGGCACGATCGTACCACCTTACTTCCACCAATCGGCATGC
ACGGTGCTTTTTCTCTCCTTGTAAGGCATGTTGCTAACTCATCGTTACCATGTTGCAAGACTACAAGAGT
ATTGCATAAGACTACATTAAGCTTGCAGCTCCAGCTTTTGTTCCCTTTAGTGAGGGTTAATTGCGCGCTT
GGCGTAATCATGGTCATAGCTGTTTCCTGTGTGAAATTGTTATCCGCTCACAATTCCACACAACATACGA
GCCGGAAGCATAAAGTGTAAAGCCTGGGGTGCCTAATGAGTGAGCTAACTCACATTAATTGCGTTGCGCT
CACTGCCCGCTTTCCAGTCGGGAAACCTGTCGTGCCAGCTGCATTAATGAATCGGCCAACGCGCGGGGAG
AGGC
