>Addgene plasmid #160278 | pLEX307-SARS-CoV-2-3CL | depositor partial sequence | sequence record 310360 | SARS-CoV-2-3CL gene
ATG
[918 nt withheld, positions 4-921]
TAA
